>Addgene plasmid #13904 | pGEM cMyf5 (CT#141) | addgene partial sequence | sequence record 20128 | 13904 with T7
GGCCGCCATGGCGGCCGCGGGAATTCGATTGAGGGAATCGCTGCATTGTGCTGCGAGCTGCCAGCCCACA
CTGCTGCCTTGGACGAAGAGATGGAGGTGATGGACAGCTGCCAGTTCTCCCCATCCGAGCTCTTCTATGA
CAGCTCTTGCCTGTCGTCCCCTGAGGGCGAGTTCCCCGAGGATTTTGAGCCCAGGGAGCTGCCTCCCTTT
GGAGCCCCTGCGCCCACTGAGCCTGCCTGCCCTGAGGAAGAGGAACACGTCCGGGCCCCGAGTGGGCACC
ACCAGGCCGGCCACTGCCTCATGTGGGCTTGCAAAGCCTGCAAGAGGAAATCCACCACCATGGACCGGCG
GAAGGCAGCCACTATGAGGGAGAGGAGGAGGCTGAAGAAAGTGAACCAAGCATTCGAGACCTTGAAGAGG
TGCACCACGGCCAACCCCAACCAGAGACTCCCCAGAGTGGAGATCCTGAGGAACGCCATCAGGTACATCG
AGAGCCTCCAGGAGCTCTTGAGGGAACAGGTGGAGAACTACTATCACCTGCCGGGACAGAGCTGCTCCGA
GCCCACCAGCCCCAGCTCCAGCTGCTCCGATGTGATGGTAAGAGAATCACTAGTGAATTCGCGGCCGCCT
GCAGGTCGACCATATGGGAGAGCTCCCAACGCGTTGGATGCATAGCTTGAGTATTCTATAGTGTCACCTA
AATAGCTTGGCGTAATCATGGTCATAGCTGTTTCCTGTGTGAAATTGTTATCCGCT
