[The description below was written by a language model from this plasmid's Addgene catalogue record.]
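Description:
pGEM cMyf5 is a small bacterial cloning plasmid built on the commercial pGEM-T Easy backbone (about 3.0 kb without insert), carrying a roughly 560 bp fragment of the chicken (Gallus gallus) Myf5 gene. Myf5 encodes a myogenic regulatory factor of the basic helix-loop-helix family and is a standard early marker of the skeletal muscle lineage in the somite. According to the depositor's notes, the fragment was PCR-amplified from a day 5 chick embryo library and corresponds to the 5' region of the gene, so it is a partial sequence rather than a complete coding region. It sits in the polylinker between SphI and SalI sites, both of which remain intact and can be used to excise it. The plasmid is maintained at high copy number in standard E. coli cloning strains under ampicillin selection.

Although catalogued as a bacterial expression vector, nothing in the record points to protein production. The insert is sequenced with T7 and SP6 primers, consistent with the pGEM-T Easy design in which opposing T7 and SP6 phage RNA polymerase promoters flank the cloning site. This arrangement allows in vitro transcription of either strand of the insert from linearised template. A short gene-specific fragment in such a vector is typically used as a template for labelled antisense riboprobes for in situ hybridisation. That would fit the associated study of somite patterning and tendon progenitor specification in the chick embryo, where Myf5 would mark the myotome, but the record does not explicitly state this use. It also does not say which promoter yields the antisense strand, and no feature table was supplied, so the orientation should be confirmed from the sequence.
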