Addgene plasmid #13904: pGEM cMyf5 (CT#141)
Depositing lab: Cliff Tabin. Depositing organization: Harvard Medical School. Publication: FGF acts directly on the somitic tendon progenitors through the Ets transcription factors Pea3 and Erm to regulate scleraxis expression. Brent AE, Tabin CJ. Development. 2004 Aug . 131(16):3885-96. 10.1242/dev.01275 PubMed 15253939.
Backbone
  Vector backbone: pGEM-T Easy
  Backbone manufacturer: Promega
  Backbone size w/o insert (bp): 3015
  Vector type: Bacterial Expression
Growth in bacteria
  Bacterial resistance: Ampicillin, 100 μg/mL
  Growth temperature: 37°C
  Growth strain: DH5alpha
  Copy number: High Copy
Gene/Insert
  Gene/Insert name: Myf5
  Species: G. gallus (chicken)
  Insert size (bp): 560
  Entrez Gene: MYF5 (a.k.a. myf-5)
  Cloning method: Restriction Enzyme; 5′ cloning site SphI (not destroyed); 3′ cloning site SalI (not destroyed)
  Sequencing primers: 5′ T7; 3′ SP6
Resource information
  A portion of this plasmid was derived from a plasmid made by: Laura Gamer
Terms and licenses: Academic/Nonprofit Terms; Industry Terms: Not Available to Industry
Depositor comments: PCR amplified from Stratagene d5 chick embryo library - corresponds to 5’ region of gene .
How to cite: pGEM cMyf5 (CT#141) was a gift from Cliff Tabin (Addgene plasmid # 13904 ; http://n2t.net/addgene:13904 ; RRID:Addgene_13904)
